>Addgene plasmid #41373 | TAL3199 | depositor partial sequence | sequence record 55012 | TAL3199 sequence 2430 bps
TCTAGAGCTAGCACCATGGACTACAAAGACCATGACGGTGATTATAAAGATCATGACATCGATTACAAGG
ATGACGATGACAAGATGGCCCCCAAGAAGAAGAGGAAGGTGGGCATTCACCGCGGGGTACCTATGGTGGA
CTTGAGGACACTCGGTTATTCGCAACAGCAACAGGAGAAAATCAAGCCTAAGGTCAGGAGCACCGTCGCG
CAACACCACGAGGCGCTTGTGGGGCATGGCTTCACTCATGCGCATATTGTCGCGCTTTCACAGCACCCTG
CGGCGCTTGGGACGGTGGCTGTCAAATACCAAGATATGATTGCGGCCCTGCCCGAAGCCACGCACGAGGC
AATTGTAGGGGTCGGTAAACAGTGGTCGGGAGCGCGAGCACTTGAGGCGCTGCTGACTGTGGCGGGTGAG
CTTAGGGGGCCTCCGCTCCAGCTCGACACCGGGCAGCTGCTGAAGATCGCGAAGAGAGGGGGAGTAACAG
CGGTAGAGGCAGTGCACGCCTGGCGCAATGCGCTCACCGGGGCCCCCTTGAACCTGACCCCAGACCAGGT
AGTCGCAATCGCGTCAAACGGAGGGGGAAAGCAAGCCCTGGAAACCGTGCAAAGGTTGTTGCCGGTCCTT
TGTCAAGACCACGGCCTTACACCGGAGCAAGTCGTGGCCATTGCAAATAATAACGGTGGCAAACAGGCTC
TTGAGACGGTTCAGAGACTTCTCCCAGTTCTCTGTCAAGCCCACGGGCTGACTCCCGATCAAGTTGTAGC
GATTGCGTCGCATGACGGAGGGAAACAAGCATTGGAGACTGTCCAACGGCTCCTTCCCGTGTTGTGTCAA
GCCCACGGTTTGACGCCTGCACAAGTGGTCGCCATCGCCTCGAATGGCGGCGGTAAGCAGGCGCTGGAAA
CAGTACAGCGCCTGCTGCCTGTACTGTGCCAGGATCATGGACTGACCCCAGACCAGGTAGTCGCAATCGC
GAACAATAATGGGGGAAAGCAAGCCCTGGAAACCGTGCAAAGGTTGTTGCCGGTCCTTTGTCAAGACCAC
GGCCTTACACCGGAGCAAGTCGTGGCCATTGCAAGCAATGGGGGTGGCAAACAGGCTCTTGAGACGGTTC
AGAGACTTCTCCCAGTTCTCTGTCAAGCCCACGGGCTGACTCCCGATCAAGTTGTAGCGATTGCGTCCAA
CGGTGGAGGGAAACAAGCATTGGAGACTGTCCAACGGCTCCTTCCCGTGTTGTGTCAAGCCCACGGTTTG
ACGCCTGCACAAGTGGTCGCCATCGCCTCCAATATTGGCGGTAAGCAGGCGCTGGAAACAGTACAGCGCC
TGCTGCCTGTACTGTGCCAGGATCATGGACTGACCCCAGACCAGGTAGTCGCAATCGCGTCGAACATTGG
GGGAAAGCAAGCCCTGGAAACCGTGCAAAGGTTGTTGCCGGTCCTTTGTCAAGACCACGGCCTTACACCG
GAGCAAGTCGTGGCCATTGCAAATAATAACGGTGGCAAACAGGCTCTTGAGACGGTTCAGAGACTTCTCC
CAGTTCTCTGTCAAGCCCACGGGCTGACTCCCGATCAAGTTGTAGCGATTGCGAATAACAATGGAGGGAA
ACAAGCATTGGAGACTGTCCAACGGCTCCTTCCCGTGTTGTGTCAAGCCCACGGTTTGACGCCTGCACAA
GTGGTCGCCATCGCCTCCAATATTGGCGGTAAGCAGGCGCTGGAAACAGTACAGCGCCTGCTGCCTGTAC
TGTGCCAGGATCATGGACTGACCCCAGACCAGGTAGTCGCAATCGCGTCAAACGGAGGGGGAAAGCAAGC
CCTGGAAACCGTGCAAAGGTTGTTGCCGGTCCTTTGTCAAGACCACGGCCTTACACCGGAGCAAGTCGTG
GCCATTGCAAGCAATGGGGGTGGCAAACAGGCTCTTGAGACGGTTCAGAGACTTCTCCCAGTTCTCTGTC
AAGCCCACGGGCTGACTCCCGATCAAGTTGTAGCGATTGCGTCGCATGACGGAGGGAAACAAGCATTGGA
GACTGTCCAACGGCTCCTTCCCGTGTTGTGTCAAGCCCACGGTTTGACGCCTGCACAAGTGGTCGCCATC
GCCAACAACAACGGCGGTAAGCAGGCGCTGGAAACAGTACAGCGCCTGCTGCCTGTACTGTGCCAGGATC
ATGGACTGACACCCGAACAGGTGGTCGCCATTGCTTCCCACGACGGAGGACGGCCAGCCTTGGAGTCCAT
CGTAGCCCAATTGTCCAGGCCCGATCCCGCGTTGGCTGCGTTAACGAATGACCATCTGGTGGCGTTGGCA
TGTCTTGGTGGACGACCCGCGCTCGATGCAGTCAAAAAGGGTCTGCCTCATGCTCCCGCATTGATCAAAA
GAACCAACCGGCGGATTCCCGAGAGAACTTCCCATCGAGTCGCGGGATCC
