>Addgene plasmid #41373 | TAL3199 | addgene partial sequence | sequence record 56339 | JDS-TALEN-F 5'-TAGGGGTCGGTAAACAGTGG-3'
GCGCTGCTGACTGTGGCGGGTGAGCTTAGGGGGCCTCCGCTCCAGCTCGACACCGGGCAGCTGCTGAAGA
TCGCGAAGAGAGGGGGAGTAACAGCGGTAGAGGCAGTGCACGCCTGGCGCAATGCGCTCACCGGGGCCCC
CTTGAACCTGACCCCAGACCAGGTAGTCGCAATCGCGTCAAACGGAGGGGGAAAGCAAGCCCTGGAAACC
GTGCAAAGGTTGTTGCCGGTCCTTTGTCAAGACCACGGCCTTACACCGGAGCAAGTCGTGGCCATTGCAA
ATAATAACGGTGGCAAACAGGCTCTTGAGACGGTTCAGAGACTTCTCCCAGTTCTCTGTCAAGCCCACGG
GCTGACTCCCGATCAAGTTGTAGCGATTGCGTCGCATGACGGAGGGAAACAAGCATTGGAGACTGTCCAA
CGGCTCCTTCCCGTGTTGTGTCAAGCCCACGGTTTGACGCCTGCACAAGTGGTCGCCATCGCCTCGAATG
GCGGCGGTAAGCAGGCGCTGGAAACAGTACAGCGCCTGCTGCCTGTACTGTGCCAGGATCATGGACTGAC
CCCAGACCAGGTAGTCGCAATCGCGAACAATAATGGGGGAAAGCAAGCCCTGGAAACCGTGCAAAGGTTG
TTGCCGGTCCTTTGTCAAGACCACGGCCTTACACCGGAGCAAGTCGTGGCCATTGCAAGCAATGGGGGTG
GCAAACAGGCTCTTGAGACGGTTCAGAGACTTCTCCCAGTTCTCTGTCAAGCCCACGGGCTGACTCCCGA
TCAAGTTGTAGCGATTGCGTCCAACGGTGGAGGGAAACAAGCATTGGAGACTGTCCAACGGCTCCTTCCC
GTGTTGTGTCAAGCCCACGGTTTGACGCCTGCACAAGTGGTCGCCATCGCCTCCAATATTG
