[The description below was written by a language model from this plasmid's Addgene catalogue record.]
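Description:
TAL3199 is a TALEN expression plasmid built on the JDS71 backbone, a mammalian expression vector of about 6.4 kb that also carries a T7 promoter. It is a high-copy plasmid maintained in E. coli under ampicillin selection. The record includes no feature table, so the origin of replication and any additional backbone elements are not explicitly stated. The listed sequencing primers imply that the expression cassette sits between a CMV promoter and a BGH polyadenylation region.

The roughly 1.6 kb insert, named ZebrafishCommunity-ulk2-Right, is not the ulk2 coding sequence. It is an engineered array of TAL effector repeats designed to recognise a specific 18-nucleotide site in the zebrafish (D. rerio) ulk2 gene. The array was cloned by restriction enzyme methods into the backbone, destroying both cloning sites. This places it in frame with an N-terminal 3X FLAG tag and a C-terminal wild-type FokI nuclease domain, both supplied by the backbone. The FLAG tag allows detection of the fusion protein.

FokI cleaves DNA only as a dimer, so this "Right" monomer is meant to be used with a matching "Left" TALEN that binds the opposite half-site. Together they produce a double-strand break in the spacer between the two sites, and error-prone repair of that break can introduce disruptive indels. The CMV promoter drives expression in transfected cells, while the T7 promoter presumably allows in vitro transcription of mRNA, the usual delivery route for zebrafish embryo injection. The associated publication describes targeted gene disruption in somatic zebrafish cells with engineered TALENs, and the depositor recommends a diagnostic digest before use.
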