Addgene plasmid #41373: TAL3199
Depositing lab: Keith Joung. Depositing organization: Massachusetts General Hospital. Publication: Targeted gene disruption in somatic zebrafish cells using engineered TALENs. Sander JD, Cade L, Khayter C, Reyon D, Peterson RT, Joung JK, Yeh JR. Nat Biotechnol. 2011 Aug 5;29(8):697-8. doi: 10.1038/nbt.1934. PubMed 21822241.
Backbone
  Vector backbone: JDS71
  Backbone manufacturer: Addgene plasmid #32287
  Backbone size w/o insert (bp): 6447
  Vector type: Mammalian Expression ; T7
Growth in bacteria
  Bacterial resistance: Ampicillin, 100 μg/mL
  Growth temperature: 37°C
  Growth strain: XL1 Blue
  Copy number: High Copy
Gene/Insert
  Gene/Insert name: ZebrafishCommunity-ulk2-Right (alt name: ulk2)
  Species: D. rerio (zebrafish)
  Insert size (bp): 1640
  Entrez Gene: ulk2
  Promoter: CMV
  Tag / fusion protein: 3X Flag (N terminal on backbone); WT FOKI (C terminal on backbone)
  Cloning method: Restriction Enzyme; 5′ cloning site N/A (destroyed during cloning); 3′ cloning site N/A (destroyed during cloning)
  Sequencing primers: 5′ CMV-F; 3′ BGH-rev
Terms and licenses: Academic/Nonprofit Terms; Industry Terms: Not Available to Industry
Depositor comments: Target binding site: TTGCTGTTAAGGATTCGC It is strongly recommended that users perform a diagnostic digest to verify this plasmid prior to use. For example, a double digest of the plasmid with BamHI and KpnI should result in two bands at 2.3kb and 5.8kb.
How to cite: TAL3199 was a gift from Keith Joung (Addgene plasmid # 41373 ; http://n2t.net/addgene:41373 ; RRID:Addgene_41373)
